Addgene plasmid #55886: mRuby-Vinculin-N-21
Purpose: Localization: Focal Adhesions, Excitation: 558, Emission: 605
Depositing lab: Michael Davidson. Depositing organization: Florida State University, Tallahassee.
Backbone
  Vector backbone: mRuby-N1
  Backbone size w/o insert (bp): 4750
  Vector type: Mammalian Expression
  Selectable markers: Neomycin (select with G418)
Growth in bacteria
  Bacterial resistance: Kanamycin, 50 μg/mL
  Growth temperature: 37°C
  Growth strain: DH5alpha
  Copy number: High Copy
Gene/Insert
  Gene/Insert name: Vinculin (alt name: NM_003373.3)
  Species: H. sapiens (human)
  Mutation: V234L compared to NM_003373.3
  GenBank ID: AAH39174.1
  Entrez Gene: VCL (a.k.a. CMD1W, CMH15, HEL114, MV, MVCL, VINC)
  Promoter: CMV
  Tag / fusion protein: mRuby (C terminal on backbone)
  Cloning method: Unknown
  Sequencing primers: 5′ CMV-F; 3′ SV40pA-R
Terms and licenses: Academic/Nonprofit Terms; Industry Terms
Depositor comments: . Excitation = 558; Emission = 605
How to cite: mRuby-Vinculin-N-21 was a gift from Michael Davidson (Addgene plasmid # 55886 ; http://n2t.net/addgene:55886 ; RRID:Addgene_55886)
