[The description below was written by a language model from this plasmid's Addgene catalogue record and pLannotate feature annotations shown in this document.]
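Description:
mRuby-Vinculin-N-21 is a mammalian expression plasmid built on the mRuby-N1 backbone, an N1-style fluorescent protein fusion vector. It encodes human vinculin (VCL) fused at its C terminus to the red fluorescent protein mRuby. The full sequence record is 7,884 nt. In bacteria it replicates from a high-copy ColE1/pUC-type origin and is selected with kanamycin. An f1 origin is also present. A single NeoR/KanR (Tn5 aminoglycoside phosphotransferase) gene provides selection in both hosts. It sits behind tandem bacterial (bla-type) and SV40 early promoters and ends in an HSV TK polyadenylation signal, so it confers kanamycin resistance in E. coli and G418 resistance in transfected mammalian cells.

The expression cassette is driven by the human CMV immediate-early enhancer and promoter. The vinculin open reading frame comes first, followed by a short stretch of residual multiple cloning site that acts as a linker, then the mRuby coding sequence and an SV40 poly(A) signal. The record gives the insert as human and notes a V234L substitution relative to the reference transcript. The automated annotation labels the reading frame as mouse Vcl, which most likely reflects the closest database match for this highly conserved protein rather than a different insert. The small large T antigen, ble and bGH poly(A) fragments in the table appear to be backbone remnants or annotation artefacts, not functional parts.

Vinculin is an F-actin-binding component of cell-matrix and cell-cell adhesions, and the stated purpose of the construct is to label focal adhesions. The fusion serves as a red localization marker for fluorescence imaging, with excitation at 558 nm and emission at 605 nm.
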