Features (pLannotate 1.2.2; 16 found; start..end, strand, type, name):
      1..304     +  enhancer       CMV enhancer: human cytomegalovirus immediate early enhancer
    305..508     +  promoter       CMV promoter: human cytomegalovirus (CMV) immediate early promoter
    546..3743    +  CDS            Vcl: VINC_MOUSE - Experimental evidence at protein level: Swiss-Prot protein existence level 1. Actin filament (F-actin)-binding protein involved in cell- matrix adhesion and cell-cell adhesion. Regulates cell-surface E- cadherin expression and potentiates mechanosensing by the E-cadherin complex. May also play important roles in cell morphology and locomotion (By similarity). From Mus musculus (Mouse).
   3757..3793    +  misc_feature   MCS (fragment): multiple cloning site
   3807..4487    +  CDS            mRuby: mRuby is a basic (constitutively fluorescent) red fluorescent protein published in 2009, derived from Entacmaea quadricolor. It has low acid sensitivity.
   4506..4589    +  CDS            large T antigen (fragment): large T antigen from SV40 (simian virus 40)
   4612..4733    +  polyA_signal   SV40 poly(A) signal: SV40 polyadenylation signal
   4767..5195    -  rep_origin     f1 ori (sequence partly withheld): f1 bacteriophage origin of replication; arrow indicates direction of (+) strand synthesis
   5222..5326    +  promoter       AmpR promoter: bla
   5328..5685    +  promoter       SV40 promoter: SV40 enhancer and early promoter
   5720..6514    +  CDS            NeoR/KanR: aminoglycoside phosphotransferase from Tn5; aph(3')-II (or nptII); confers resistance to neomycin, kanamycin, and G418 (Geneticin®)
   6535..6687    +  CDS            ble (fragment): BLE_KLEPN - Experimental evidence at protein level: Swiss-Prot protein existence level 1. Binding protein with a strong affinity to the bleomycin family of antibiotics. Binds to CL990; an antimitotic-antibiotic compound. From Klebsiella pneumoniae.
   6746..6793    +  polyA_signal   HSV TK poly(A) signal: herpes simplex virus thymidine kinase polyadenylation signal (Cole and Stacy, 1985)
   6884..6900    -  polyA_signal   bGH poly(A) signal (fragment): bovine growth hormone polyadenylation signal
   7122..7710    +  rep_origin     ori: high-copy-number ColE1/pMB1/pBR322/pUC origin of replication
   7825..7884    +  enhancer       CMV enhancer (fragment): human cytomegalovirus immediate early enhancer
>Addgene plasmid #55886 | mRuby-Vinculin-N-21 | addgene full sequence | sequence record 357020 | Addgene NGS Result
CGTTACATAACTTACGGTAAATGGCCCGCCTGGCTGACCGCCCAACGACCCCCGCCCATTGACGTCAATA
ATGACGTATGTTCCCATAGTAACGCCAATAGGGACTTTCCATTGACGTCAATGGGTGGAGTATTTACGGT
AAACTGCCCACTTGGCAGTACATCAAGTGTATCATATGCCAAGTACGCCCCCTATTGACGTCAATGACGG
TAAATGGCCCGCCTGGCATTATGCCCAGTACATGACCTTATGGGACTTTCCTACTTGGCAGTACATCTAC
GTATTAGTCATCGCTATTACCATGGTGATGCGGTTTTGGCAGTACATCAATGGGCGTGGATAGCGGTTTG
ACTCACGGGGATTTCCAAGTCTCCACCCCATTGACGTCAATGGGAGTTTGTTTTGGCACCAAAATCAACG
GGACTTTCCAAAATGTCGTAACAACTCCGCCCCATTGACGCAAATGGGCGGTAGGCGTGTACGGTGGGAG
GTCTATATAAGCAGAGCTGGTTTAGTGAACCGTCAGATCCGCTAGCACCGCCACCATGCCAGTGTTTCAT
ACGCGCACGATCGAGAGCATCCTGGAGCCGGTGGCACAGCAGATCTCCCACCTGGTGATAATGCACGAGG
AGGGCGAGGTGGACGGCAAAGCCATTCCTGACCTCACCGCGCCCGTGGCCGCCGTGCAGGCGGCCGTCAG
CAACCTCGTCCGGGTTGGAAAAGAGACTGTTCAAACCACTGAGGATCAGATTTTGAAGAGAGATATGCCA
CCAGCATTTATTAAGGTTGAGAATGCTTGCACCAAGCTTGTCCAGGCAGCTCAGATGCTTCAGTCAGACC
CTTACTCAGTGCCTGCTCGAGATTATCTAATTGATGGGTCAAGGGGCATCCTCTCTGGAACATCAGACCT
GCTCCTTACCTTCGATGAGGCTGAGGTCCGTAAAATTATTAGAGTTTGCAAAGGAATTTTGGAATATCTT
ACAGTGGCAGAGGTGGTGGAGACTATGGAAGATTTGGTCACTTACACAAAGAATCTTGGGCCAGGAATGA
CTAAGATGGCCAAGATGATTGACGAGAGACAGCAGGAGCTCACTCACCAGGAGCACCGAGTGATGTTGGT
GAACTCGATGAACACCGTGAAAGAGTTGCTGCCAGTTCTCATTTCAGCTATGAAGATTTTTGTAACAACT
AAAAACTCAAAAAACCAAGGCATAGAGGAAGCTTTAAAAAATCGCAATTTTACTCTAGAAAAAATGAGTG
CTGAAATTAATGAGATAATTCGTGTGTTACAACTCACCTCTTGGGATGAAGATGCCTGGGCCAGCAAGGA
CACTGAAGCCATGAAGAGAGCATTGGCCTCCATAGACTCCAAACTGAACCAGGCCAAAGGTTGGCTCCGT
GACCCTAGTGCCTCCCCAGGGGATGCTGGTGAGCAGGCCATCAGACAGATCTTAGATGAAGCTGGAAAAG
TTGGTGAACTCTGTGCAGGCAAAGAACGCAGGGAGATTCTGGGAACTTGCAAAATGCTAGGGCAGATGAC
TGATCAAGTGGCTGACCTCCGTGCCAGAGGACAAGGATCCTCACCGGTGGCCATGCAGAAAGCTCAGCAG
GTATCTCAGGGTCTGGATGTGCTCACAGCAAAAGTGGAAAATGCAGCTCGCAAGCTGGAAGCCATGACCA
ACTCAAAGCAGAGCATTGCAAAGAAGATCGATGCTGCTCAGAACTGGCTTGCAGATCCAAATGGTGGACC
GGAAGGAGAAGAGCAGATTCGAGGTGCTTTGGCTGAAGCTCGGAAAATAGCAGAATTATGTGATGATCCT
AAAGAAAGAGATGACATTCTACGTTCCCTTGGGGAAATATCTGCTCTGACTTCTAAATTAGCAGATCTAC
GAAGACAGGGGAAAGGAGATTCTCCAGAGGCTCGAGCCTTGGCCAAACAGGTGGCCACGGCCCTGCAGAA
CCTGCAGACCAAAACCAACCGGGCTGTGGCCAACAGCAGACCGGCCAAAGCAGCTGTACACCTTGAGGGC
AAGATTGAGCAAGCACAGCGGTGGATTGATAATCCCACAGTGGATGACCGTGGAGTCGGTCAGGCTGCCA
TCCGGGGGCTTGTGGCCGAAGGGCATCGTCTGGCTAATGTTATGATGGGGCCTTATCGGCAAGATCTTCT
CGCCAAGTGTGACCGAGTGGACCAGCTGACAGCCCAGCTGGCTGACCTGGCTGCCAGAGGGGAAGGGGAG
AGTCCTCAGGCACGAGCACTTGCATCTCAGCTCCAAGACTCCTTAAAGGATCTAAAAGCTCGGATGCAGG
AGGCCATGACTCAGGAAGTGTCAGATGTTTTCAGCGATACCACAACTCCCATCAAGCTGTTGGCAGTGGC
AGCCACGGCGCCTCCTGATGCGCCTAACAGGGAAGAGGTATTTGATGAGAGGGCAGCTAACTTTGAAAAC
CATTCAGGAAAGCTTGGTGCTACGGCCGAGAAGGCGGCTGCGGTTGGTACTGCTAATAAATCAACAGTGG
AAGGCATTCAGGCCTCAGTGAAGACGGCCCGAGAACTCACACCCCAGGTGGTCTCGGCTGCTCGTATCTT
ACTTAGGAACCCTGGAAATCAAGCTGCTTATGAACATTTTGAGACCATGAAGAACCAGTGGATCGATAAT
GTTGAAAAAATGACAGGGCTGGTGGACGAAGCCATTGATACCAAATCTCTGTTGGATGCTTCAGAAGAAG
CAATTAAAAAAGACCTGGACAAGTGCAAGGTAGCTATGGCCAACATTCAGCCTCAGATGCTGGTTGCTGG
GGCAACCAGTATTGCTCGTCGGGCCAACCGGATCCTGCTGGTGGCTAAGAGGGAGGTGGAAAATTCCGAG
GATCCCAAGTTCCGTGAGGCTGTGAAAGCTGCCTCTGATGAATTGAGCAAAACCATCTCCCCGATGGTGA
TGGATGCAAAAGCTGTGGCTGGAAACATTTCCGACCCTGGACTGCAAAAGAGCTTCCTGGACTCAGGATA
TCGGATCCTGGGAGCTGTGGCCAAGGTCAGAGAAGCCTTCCAACCTCAGGAGCCTGACTTCCCGCCGCCT
CCACCAGACCTTGAACAACTCCGACTAACAGATGAGCTTGCTCCTCCCAAACCACCTCTGCCTGAAGGTG
AGGTCCCTCCACCTAGGCCTCCACCACCAGAGGAAAAGGATGAAGAGTTCCCTGAGCAGAAGGCCGGGGA
GGTGATTAACCAGCCAATGATGATGGCTGCCAGACAGCTCCATGATGAAGCTCGCAAATGGTCCAGCAAG
GGCAATGACATCATTGCAGCAGCCAAGCGCATGGCTCTGCTGATGGCTGAGATGTCTCGGCTGGTAAGAG
GGGGCAGTGGTACCAAGCGGGCACTCATTCAGTGTGCCAAGGACATCGCCAAGGCCTCAGATGAGGTGAC
TCGGTTGGCCAAGGAGGTTGCCAAGCAGTGCACAGATAAACGGATTAGAACCAACCTCTTACAGGTATGT
GAGCGAATCCCAACCATAAGCACCCAGCTCAAAATCCTGTCCACAGTGAAGGCCACCATGCTGGGCCGGA
CCAACATCAGTGATGAGGAGTCTGAGCAGGCCACAGAGATGCTGGTTCACAATGCCCAGAACCTCATGCA
GTCTGTGAAGGAGACTGTGCGGGAAGCTGAAGCTGCTTCAATCAAAATTCGAACAGATGCTGGATTTACA
CTGCGCTGGGTTAGAAAGACTCCCTGGTACCAGTCCGGTGGCAGCGGAATTCTGCAGTCGACGGTACCGC
GGGCCCGGGATCCACCGGTCGCCACCATGAACAGCCTGATCAAAGAAAACATGCGGATGAAGGTGGTGCT
GGAAGGCAGCGTGAACGGCCACCAGTTCAAGTGCACCGGCGAGGGCGAGGGCAACCCCTACATGGGCACC
CAGACCATGCGGATCAAAGTGATCGAGGGCGGACCTCTGCCCTTCGCCTTCGACATCCTGGCCACATCCT
TCATGTACGGCAGCCGGACCTTCATCAAGTACCCCAAGGGCATCCCCGATTTCTTCAAGCAGAGCTTCCC
CGAGGGCTTCACCTGGGAGAGAGTGACCAGATACGAGGACGGCGGCGTGATCACCGTGATGCAGGACACC
AGCCTGGAAGATGGCTGCCTGGTGTACCATGCCCAGGTCAGGGGCGTGAATTTTCCCAGCAACGGCGCCG
TGATGCAGAAGAAAACCAAGGGCTGGGAGCCCAACACCGAGATGATGTACCCCGCTGACGGCGGACTGAG
AGGCTACACCCACATGGCCCTGAAGGTGGACGGCGGAGGGCACCTGAGCTGCAGCTTCGTGACCACCTAC
CGATCCAAGAAAACCGTGGGCAACATCAAGATGCCCGGCATCCACGCCGTGGACCACCGGCTGGAAAGGC
TGGAAGAGTCCGACAACGAGATGTTCGTGGTGCAGCGGGAGCACGCCGTGGCCAAGTTCGCCGGCCTGGG
CGGAGGGTAAGCGGCCGCGACTCTAGATCATAATCAGCCATACCACATTTGTAGAGGTTTTACTTGCTTT
AAAAAACCTCCCACACCTCCCCCTGAACCTGAAACATAAAATGAATGCAATTGTTGTTGTTAACTTGTTT
ATTGCAGCTTATAATGGTTACAAATAAAGCAATAGCATCACAAATTTCACAAATAAAGCATTTTTTTCAC
TGCATTCTAGTTGTGGTTTGTCCAAACTCATCAATGTATCTTAAGGCGTAAATTGTAAGCGTTAATATTT
TGTTAAAATTCGCGTTAAATTTTTGTTAAATCAGCTCATTTTTTAACCAATAGGCCGAAATCGGCAAAAT
CCCTTATAAATCAAAAGAATAGACCGAGATAGGGT
[37 nt withheld, positions 4866-4902]
AAAGAACGTGGACTCCAACGTCAAAGG
[49 nt withheld, positions 4930-4978]
T
[91 nt withheld, positions 4980-5070]
G
[124 nt withheld, positions 5072-5195]
CAGGTGGCACTTTTCGGGGAAATGTGCGCGGAACCCCTATTTGTTTATTTTTCTAAATACATTCAAATAT
GTATCCGCTCATGAGACAATAACCCTGATAAATGCTTCAATAATATTGAAAAAGGAAGAGTCCTGAGGCG
GAAAGAACCAGCTGTGGAATGTGTGTCAGTTAGGGTGTGGAAAGTCCCCAGGCTCCCCAGCAGGCAGAAG
TATGCAAAGCATGCATCTCAATTAGTCAGCAACCAGGTGTGGAAAGTCCCCAGGCTCCCCAGCAGGCAGA
AGTATGCAAAGCATGCATCTCAATTAGTCAGCAACCATAGTCCCGCCCCTAACTCCGCCCATCCCGCCCC
TAACTCCGCCCAGTTCCGCCCATTCTCCGCCCCATGGCTGACTAATTTTTTTTATTTATGCAGAGGCCGA
GGCCGCCTCGGCCTCTGAGCTATTCCAGAAGTAGTGAGGAGGCTTTTTTGGAGGCCTAGGCTTTTGCAAA
GATCGATCAAGAGACAGGATGAGGATCGTTTCGCATGATTGAACAAGATGGATTGCACGCAGGTTCTCCG
GCCGCTTGGGTGGAGAGGCTATTCGGCTATGACTGGGCACAACAGACAATCGGCTGCTCTGATGCCGCCG
TGTTCCGGCTGTCAGCGCAGGGGCGCCCGGTTCTTTTTGTCAAGACCGACCTGTCCGGTGCCCTGAATGA
ACTGCAAGACGAGGCAGCGCGGCTATCGTGGCTGGCCACGACGGGCGTTCCTTGCGCAGCTGTGCTCGAC
GTTGTCACTGAAGCGGGAAGGGACTGGCTGCTATTGGGCGAAGTGCCGGGGCAGGATCTCCTGTCATCTC
ACCTTGCTCCTGCCGAGAAAGTATCCATCATGGCTGATGCAATGCGGCGGCTGCATACGCTTGATCCGGC
TACCTGCCCATTCGACCACCAAGCGAAACATCGCATCGAGCGAGCACGTACTCGGATGGAAGCCGGTCTT
GTCGATCAGGATGATCTGGACGAAGAGCATCAGGGGCTCGCGCCAGCCGAACTGTTCGCCAGGCTCAAGG
CGAGCATGCCCGACGGCGAGGATCTCGTCGTGACCCATGGCGATGCCTGCTTGCCGAATATCATGGTGGA
AAATGGCCGCTTTTCTGGATTCATCGACTGTGGCCGGCTGGGTGTGGCGGACCGCTATCAGGACATAGCG
TTGGCTACCCGTGATATTGCTGAAGAGCTTGGCGGCGAATGGGCTGACCGCTTCCTCGTGCTTTACGGTA
TCGCCGCTCCCGATTCGCAGCGCATCGCCTTCTATCGCCTTCTTGACGAGTTCTTCTGAGCGGGACTCTG
GGGTTCGAAATGACCGACCAAGCGACGCCCAACCTGCCATCACGAGATTTCGATTCCACCGCCGCCTTCT
ATGAAAGGTTGGGCTTCGGAATCGTTTTCCGGGACGCCGGCTGGATGATCCTCCAGCGCGGGGATCTCAT
GCTGGAGTTCTTCGCCCACCCTAGGGGGAGGCTAACTGAAACACGGAAGGAGACAATACCGGAAGGAACC
CGCGCTATGACGGCAATAAAAAGACAGAATAAAACGCACGGTGTTGGGTCGTTTGTTCATAAACGCGGGG
TTCGGTCCCAGGGCTGGCACTCTGTCGATACCCCACCGAGACCCCATTGGGGCCAATACGCCCGCGTTTC
TTCCTTTTCCCCACCCCACCCCCCAAGTTCGGGTGAAGGCCCAGGGCTCGCAGCCAACGTCGGGGCGGCA
GGCCCTGCCATAGCCTCAGGTTACTCATATATACTTTAGATTGATTTAAAACTTCATTTTTAATTTAAAA
GGATCTAGGTGAAGATCCTTTTTGATAATCTCATGACCAAAATCCCTTAACGTGAGTTTTCGTTCCACTG
AGCGTCAGACCCCGTAGAAAAGATCAAAGGATCTTCTTGAGATCCTTTTTTTCTGCGCGTAATCTGCTGC
TTGCAAACAAAAAAACCACCGCTACCAGCGGTGGTTTGTTTGCCGGATCAAGAGCTACCAACTCTTTTTC
CGAAGGTAACTGGCTTCAGCAGAGCGCAGATACCAAATACTGTTCTTCTAGTGTAGCCGTAGTTAGGCCA
CCACTTCAAGAACTCTGTAGCACCGCCTACATACCTCGCTCTGCTAATCCTGTTACCAGTGGCTGCTGCC
AGTGGCGATAAGTCGTGTCTTACCGGGTTGGACTCAAGACGATAGTTACCGGATAAGGCGCAGCGGTCGG
GCTGAACGGGGGGTTCGTGCACACAGCCCAGCTTGGAGCGAACGACCTACACCGAACTGAGATACCTACA
GCGTGAGCTATGAGAAAGCGCCACGCTTCCCGAAGGGAGAAAGGCGGACAGGTATCCGGTAAGCGGCAGG
GTCGGAACAGGAGAGCGCACGAGGGAGCTTCCAGGGGGAAACGCCTGGTATCTTTATAGTCCTGTCGGGT
TTCGCCACCTCTGACTTGAGCGTCGATTTTTGTGATGCTCGTCAGGGGGGCGGAGCCTATGGAAAAACGC
CAGCAACGCGGCCTTTTTACGGTTCCTGGCCTTTTGCTGGCCTTTTGCTCACATGTTCTTTCCTGCGTTA
TCCCCTGATTCTGTGGATAACCGTATTACCGCCATGCATTAGTTATTAATAGTAATCAATTACGGGGTCA
TTAGTTCATAGCCCATATATGGAGTTCCG
