>Addgene plasmid #55886 | mRuby-Vinculin-N-21 | depositor partial sequence | sequence record 86792 | insert sequence
GACGTCAGATCCGCTAGCACCGCCACCATGCCAGTGTTTCATACGCGCACGATCGAGAGCATCCTGGAGC
CGGTGGCACAGCAGATCTCCCACCTGGTGATAATGCACGAGGAGGGCGAGGTGGACGGCAAAGCCATTCC
TGACCTCACCGCGCCCGTGGCCGCCGTGCAGGCGGCCGTCAGCAACCTCGTCCGGGTTGGAAAAGAGACT
GTTCAAACCACTGAGGATCAGATTTTGAAGAGAGATATGCCACCAGCATTTATTAAGGTTGAGAATGCTT
GCACCAAGCTTGTCCAGGCAGCTCAGATGCTTCAGTCAGACCCTTACTCAGTGCCTGCTCGAGATTATCT
AATTGATGGGTCAAGGGGCATCCTCTCTGGAACATCAGACCTGCTCCTTACCTTCGATGAGGCTGAGGTC
CGTAAAATTATTAGAGTTTGCAAAGGAATTTTGGAATATCTTACAGTGGCAGAGGTGGTGGAGACTATGG
AAGATTTGGTCACTTACACAAAGAATCTTGGGCCAGGAATGACTAAGATGGCCAAGATGATTGACGAGAG
ACAGCAGGAGCTCACTCACCAGGAGCACCGAGTGATGTTGGTGAACTCGATGAACACCGTGAAAGAGTTG
CTGCCAGTTCTCATTTCAGCTATGAAGATTTTTGTAACAACTAAAAACTCAAAAAACCAAGGCATAGAGG
AAGCTTTAAAAAATCGCAATTTTACTCTAGAAAAAATGAGTGCTGAAATTAATGAGATAATTCGTGTGTT
ACAACTCACCTCTTGGGATGAAGATGCCTGGGCCAGCAAGGACACTGAAGCCATGAAGAGAGCATTGGCC
TCCATAGACTCCAAACTGAACCAGGCCAAAGGTTGGCTCCGTGACCCTAGTGCCTCCCCAGGGGATGCTG
GTGAGCAGGCCATCAGACAGATCTTAGATGAAGCTGGAAAAGTTGGTGAACTCTGTGCAGGCAAAGAACG
CAGGGAGATTCTGGGAACTTGCAAAATGCTAGGGCAGATGACTGATCAAGTGGCTGACCTCCGTGCCAGA
GGACAAGGATCCTCACCGGTGGCCATGCAGAAAGCTCAGCAGGTATCTCAGGGTCTGGATGTGCTCACAG
CAAAAGTGGAAAATGCAGCTCGCAAGCTGGAAGCCATGACCAACTCAAAGCAGAGCATTGCAAAGAAGAT
CGATGCTGCTCAGAACTGGCTTGCAGATCCAAATGGTGGACCGGAAGGAGAAGAGCAGATTCGAGGTGCT
TTGGCTGAAGCTCGGAAAATAGCAGAATTATGTGATGATCCTAAAGAAAGAGATGACATTCTACGTTCCC
TTGGGGAAATATCTGCTCTGACTTCTAAATTAGCAGATCTACGAAGACAGGGGAAAGGAGATTCTCCAGA
GGCTCGAGCCTTGGCCAAACAGGTGGCCACGGCCCTGCAGAACCTGCAGACCAAAACCAACCGGGCTGTG
GCCAACAGCAGACCGGCCAAAGCAGCTGTACACCTTGAGGGCAAGATTGAGCAAGCACAGCGGTGGATTG
ATAATCCCACAGTGGATGACCGTGGAGTCGGTCAGGCTGCCATCCGGGGGCTTGTGGCCGAAGGGCATCG
TCTGGCTAATGTTATGATGGGGCCTTATCGGCAAGATCTTCTCGCCAAGTGTGACCGAGTGGACCAGCTG
ACAGCCCAGCTGGCTGACCTGGCTGCCAGAGGGGAAGGGGAGAGTCCTCAGGCACGAGCACTTGCATCTC
AGCTCCAAGACTCCTTAAAGGATCTAAAAGCTCGGATGCAGGAGGCCATGACTCAGGAAGTGTCAGATGT
TTTCAGCGATACCACAACTCCCATCAAGCTGTTGGCAGTGGCAGCCACGGCGCCTCCTGATGCGCCTAAC
AGGGAAGAGGTATTTGATGAGAGGGCAGCTAACTTTGAAAACCATTCAGGAAAGCTTGGTGCTACGGCCG
AGAAGGCGGCTGCGGTTGGTACTGCTAATAAATCAACAGTGGAAGGCATTCAGGCCTCAGTGAAGACGGC
CCGAGAACTCACACCCCAGGTGGTCTCGGCTGCTCGTATCTTACTTAGGAACCCTGGAAATCAAGCTGCT
TATGAACATTTTGAGACCATGAAGAACCAGTGGATCGATAATGTTGAAAAAATGACAGGGCTGGTGGACG
AAGCCATTGATACCAAATCTCTGTTGGATGCTTCAGAAGAAGCAATTAAAAAAGACCTGGACAAGTGCAA
GGTAGCTATGGCCAACATTCAGCCTCAGATGCTGGTTGCTGGGGCAACCAGTATTGCTCGTCGGGCCAAC
CGGATCCTGCTGGTGGCTAAGAGGGAGGTGGAAAATTCCGAGGATCCCAAGTTCCGTGAGGCTGTGAAAG
CTGCCTCTGATGAATTGAGCAAAACCATCTCCCCGATGGTGATGGATGCAAAAGCTGTGGCTGGAAACAT
TTCCGACCCTGGACTGCAAAAGAGCTTCCTGGACTCAGGATATCGGATCCTGGGAGCTGTGGCCAAGGTC
AGAGAAGCCTTCCAACCTCAGGAGCCTGACTTCCCGCCGCCTCCACCAGACCTTGAACAACTCCGACTAA
CAGATGAGCTTGCTCCTCCCAAACCACCTCTGCCTGAAGGTGAGGTCCCTCCACCTAGGCCTCCACCACC
AGAGGAAAAGGATGAAGAGTTCCCTGAGCAGAAGGCCGGGGAGGTGATTAACCAGCCAATGATGATGGCT
GCCAGACAGCTCCATGATGAAGCTCGCAAATGGTCCAGCAAGGGCAATGACATCATTGCAGCAGCCAAGC
GCATGGCTCTGCTGATGGCTGAGATGTCTCGGCTGGTAAGAGGGGGCAGTGGTACCAAGCGGGCACTCAT
TCAGTGTGCCAAGGACATCGCCAAGGCCTCAGATGAGGTGACTCGGTTGGCCAAGGAGGTTGCCAAGCAG
TGCACAGATAAACGGATTAGAACCAACCTCTTACAGGTATGTGAGCGAATCCCAACCATAAGCACCCAGC
TCAAAATCCTGTCCACAGTGAAGGCCACCATGCTGGGCCGGACCAACATCAGTGATGAGGAGTCTGAGCA
GGCCACAGAGATGCTGGTTCACAATGCCCAGAACCTCATGCAGTCTGTGAAGGAGACTGTGCGGGAAGCT
GAAGCTGCTTCAATCAAAATTCGAACAGATGCTGGATTTACACTGCGCTGGGTTAGAAAGACTCCCTGGT
ACCAGTCCGGTGGCAGCGGAATTCTGCAGTCGACGGTACCGCGGGCCCGGGATCCACCGGTCGCCACCAT
GAACAGCCTGATCAAAGAAAACATGCGGATGAAGGTGGTGCTGGAAGGCAGCGTGAACGGCCACCAGTTC
AAGTGCACCGGCGAGGGCGAGGGCAACCCCTACATGGGCACCCAGACCATGCGGATCAAAGTGATCGAGG
GCGGACCTCTGCCCTTCGCCTTCGACATCCTGGCCACATCCTTCATGTACGGCAGCCGGACCTTCATCAA
GTACCCCAAGGGCATCCCCGATTTCTTCAAGCAGAGCTTCCCCGAGGGCTTCACCTGGGAGAGAGTGACC
AGATACGAGGACGGCGGCGTGATCACCGTGATGCAGGACACCAGCCTGGAAGATGGCTGCCTGGTGTACC
ATGCCCAGGTCAGGGGCGTGAATTTTCCCAGCAACGGCGCCGTGATGCAGAAGAAAACCAAGGGCTGGGA
GCCCAACACCGAGATGATGTACCCCGCTGACGGCGGACTGAGAGGCTACACCCACATGGCCCTGAAGGTG
GACGGCGGAGGGCACCTGAGCTGCAGCTTCGTGACCACCTACCGATCCAAGAAAACCGTGGGCAACATCA
AGATGCCCGGCATCCACGCCGTGGACCACCGGCTGGAAAGGCTGGAAGAGTCCGACAACGAGATGTTCGT
GGTGCAGCGGGAGCACGCCGTGGCCAAGTTCGCCGGCCTGGGCGGAGGGTAAGCGGCCGCGACTCTAGAT
CATAATCAGCCATACCACATT
